>Addgene plasmid #213757 | POC1469 | addgene full sequence | sequence record 437780 | Addgene NGS Result
CTCTCATGTTTGACAGCTTATCATCGATAAGCTTTAATGCGGTAGTTTATCACAGTTAAATTGCTAACGC
AGTCAGGCACCGTGTATGAAATCTAACAATGCGCTCATCGTCATCCTCGGCACCGTCACCCTGGATGCTG
TAGGCATAGGCTTGGTTATGCCGGTACTGCCGGGCCTCTTGCGGGATATCCGGATATAGTTCCTCCTTTC
AGCAAAAAACCCCTCAAGACCCGTTTAGAGGCCCCAAGGGGTTATGCTAGTTATTGCTCAGCGGTGGCAG
CAGCCAACTCAGCTTCCTTTCGGGCTTTGTTAGCAGCCGGATCCTTAAATGATAGCTAAGGAGGACAGCA
TCTCGATATACTGCTGGGCTGTGATCTTCTTGCGCATGAATGACTGATAAATATTTTGTGGCTCACAAAC
GTAGTTCTTCCAAGAGCCGTCCTCATTAGGCGACAAAAGGGGTAAGTCTGAAAGGGCCTCCTTTACGGAA
ATGGCACTGCTTAAGGCGTCAAACAGGGTCTTTTCTCCTTTAAGAGACGTAATTGGGATAGGGGGCTCGC
TGTTCTTCGTTCCGGTGGAGTCCCCGATGATGACTACGCGGTTGCGGCGTTGGGGCACACCGTAATCCAC
CGAATTAAGTTTATATACGAAAAGATTCGACACCGTCTTAGACAATTCCGATTTAACCATCTCAAAGAAT
GCTCCCTTCTCCATCGACAACAGGCCAGTCACGTTTTCAAAAATAAAACCGTCTGGCTTGACTTCTTTCA
GGATACTCACGTAACTTTCGAACAGCCAGTTGCGCTCGTCCACGATTGAACGTTTTTTTCCTGCAGTCGA
AAACCCTTGGCAGGGTGGTCCCCCAAGAACAAACAATGGACGGTCCGGGTTCGACTTCTTTGCGATCAGG
CACTTTTGAATGATAGTCTCACTGACCTTTTCGTCGCGGATATCCCCAAGCACTACTTCATTGTGAATAT
TATTCATGTAGGTGGTCAGCGCCCATTTATCGATGTCATTTGCGATGATCGGTTTCCACCCGGCCCAAAG
GAAACCTAAGGAAAGGCCCCCCGCCCCACTAAAAAGATCGACAAATTGGCCTTTGAAGGGAAATGCCTTG
GCGATCTGATAAGCAAGAAGGGGCGGAACAGCGTTGCCGATCTGGTTGTTGATGGCCGTCTTGCTACCGT
AGAAGATGAAATCGTCAGGGAAAGACTGCAAGCGCGCGGCCTCACGCTGTGACAGAGTGCGATCCTGTTC
ATAATGGATGTGGCACCCATTACCTGGACGGTTGAAGTACGTGTTGATAGTGTAGCTTGGCATATCTGGT
AACAGGCGGCCATAGTAAGTTGAGCGTGATCCTTTTCCCTCAGCATAAGACTTACGAATTTGCTCCAAAC
GCTTAGACGGCACCCATTCGGGGATGTCTTTCCAATTTCCTCCGGGCGGCACGTGTTTAATGATAAGCAT
ATGGCTGCCGCGCGGCACCAGGCCGCTGCTGTGATGATGATGATGATGGCTGCTGCCCATGGTATATCTC
CTTCTTAAAGTTAAACAAAATTATTTCTAGAGGGGAATTGTTATCCGCTCACAATTCCCCTATAGTGAGT
CGTATTAATTTCGCGGGATCGAGATCTCGATCCTCTACGCCGGACGCATCGTGGCCGGCATCACCGGCGC
CACAGGTGCGGTTGCTGGCGCCTATATCGCCGACATCACCGATGGGGAAGATCGGGCTCGCCACTTCGGG
CTCATGAGCGCTTGTTTCGGCGTGGGTATGGTGGCAGGCCCCGTGGCCGGGGGACTGTTGGGCGCCATCT
CCTTGCATGCACCATTCCTTGCGGCGGCGGTGCTCAACGGCCTCAACCTACTACTGGGCTGCTTCCTAAT
GCAGGAGTCGCATAAGGGAGAGCGTCGAGATCCCGGACACCATCGAATGGCGCAAAACCTTTCGCGGTAT
GGCATGATAGCGCCCGGAAGAGAGTCAATTCAGGGTGGTGAATGTGAAACCAGTAACGTTATACGATGTC
GCAGAGTATGCCGGTGTCTCTTATCAGACCGTTTCCCGCGTGGTGAACCAGGCCAGCCACGTTTCTGCGA
AAACGCGGGAAAAAGTGGAAGCGGCGATGGCGGAGCTGAATTACATTCCCAACCGCGTGGCACAACAACT
GGCGGGCAAACAGTCGTTGCTGATTGGCGTTGCCACCTCCAGTCTGGCCCTGCACGCGCCGTCGCAAATT
GTCGCGGCGATTAAATCTCGCGCCGATCAACTGGGTGCCAGCGTGGTGGTGTCGATGGTAGAACGAAGCG
GCGTCGAAGCCTGTAAAGCGGCGGTGCACAATCTTCTCGCGCAACGCGTCAGTGGGCTGATCATTAACTA
TCCGCTGGATGACCAGGATGCCATTGCTGTGGAAGCTGCCTGCACTAATGTTCCGGCGTTATTTCTTGAT
GTCTCTGACCAGACACCCATCAACAGTATTATTTTCTCCCATGAAGACGGTACGCGACTGGGCGTGGAGC
ATCTGGTCGCATTGGGTCACCAGCAAATCGCGCTGTTAGCGGGCCCATTAAGTTCTGTCTCGGCGCGTCT
GCGTCTGGCTGGCTGGCATAAATATCTCACTCGCAATCAAATTCAGCCGATAGCGGAACGGGAAGGCGAC
TGGAGTGCCATGTCCGGTTTTCAACAAACCATGCAAATGCTGAATGAGGGCATCGTTCCCACTGCGATGC
TGGTTGCCAACGATCAGATGGCGCTGGGCGCAATGCGCGCCATTACCGAGTCCGGGCTGCGCGTTGGTGC
GGATATCTCGGTAGTGGGATACGACGATACCGAAGACAGCTCATGTTATATCCCGCCGTTAACCACCATC
AAACAGGATTTTCGCCTGCTGGGGCAAACCAGCGTGGACCGCTTGCTGCAACTCTCTCAGGGCCAGGCGG
TGAAGGGCAATCAGCTGTTGCCCGTCTCACTGGTGAAAAGAAAAACCACCCTGGCGCCCAATACGCAAAC
CGCCTCTCCCCGCGCGTTGGCCGATTCATTAATGCAGCTGGCACGACAGGTTTCCCGACTGGAAAGCGGG
CAGTGAGCGCAACGCAATTAATGTAAGTTAGCTCACTCATTAGGCACCGGGATCTCGACCGATGCCCTTG
AGAGCCTTCAACCCAGTCAGCTCCTTCCGGTGGGCGCGGGGCATGACTATCGTCGCCGCACTTATGACTG
TCTTCTTTATCATGCAACTCGTAGGACAGGTGCCGGCAGCGCTCTGGGTCATTTTCGGCGAGGACCGCTT
TCGCTGGAGCGCGACGATGATCGGCCTGTCGCTTGCGGTATTCGGAATCTTGCACGCCCTCGCTCAAGCC
TTCGTCACTGGTCCCGCCACCAAACGTTTCGGCGAGAAGCAGGCCATTATCGCCGGCATGGCGGCCGACG
CGCTGGGCTACGTCTTGCTGGCGTTCGCGACGCGAGGCTGGATGGCCTTCCCCATTATGATTCTTCTCGC
TTCCGGCGGCATCGGGATGCCCGCGTTGCAGGCCATGCTGTCCAGGCAGGTAGATGACGACCATCAGGGA
CAGCTTCAAGGATCGCTCGCGGCTCTTACCAGCCTAACTTCGATCATTGGACCGCTGATCGTCACGGCGA
TTTATGCCGCCTCGGCGAGCACATGGAACGGGTTGGCATGGATTGTAGGCGCCGCCCTATACCTTGTCTG
CCTCCCCGCGTTGCGTCGCGGTGCATGGAGCCGGGCCACCTCGACCTGAATGGAAGCCGGCGGCACCTCG
CTAACGGATTCACCACTCCAAGAATTGGAGCCAATCAATTCTTGCGGAGAACTGTGAATGCGCAAACCAA
CCCTTGGCAGAACATATCCATCGCGTCCGCCATCTCCAGCAGCCGCACGCGGCGCATCTCGGGCAGCGTT
GGGTCCTGGCCACGGGTGCGCATGATCGTGCTCCTGTCGTTGAGGACCCGGCTAGGCTGGCGGGGTTGCC
TTACTGGTTAGCAGAATGAATCACCGATACGCGAGCGAACGTGAAGCGACTGCTGCTGCAAAACGTCTGC
GACCTGAGCAACAACATGAATGGTCTTCGGTTTCCGTGTTTCGTAAAGTCTGGAAACGCGGAAGTCAGCG
CCCTGCACCATTATGTTCCGGATCTGCATCGCAGGATGCTGCTGGCTACCCTGTGGAACACCTACATCTG
TATTAACGAAGCGCTGGCATTGACCCTGAGTGATTTTTCTCTGGTCCCGCCGCATCCATACCGCCAGTTG
TTTACCCTCACAACGTTCCAGTAACCGGGCATGTTCATCATCAGTAACCCGTATCGTGAGCATCCTCTCT
CGTTTCATCGGTATCATTACCCCCATGAACAGAAATCCCCCTTACACGGAGGCATCAGTGACCAAACAGG
AAAAAACCGCCCTTAACATGGCCCGCTTTATCAGAAGCCAGACATTAACGCTTCTGGAGAAACTCAACGA
GCTGGACGCGGATGAACAGGCAGACATCTGTGAATCGCTTCACGACCACGCTGATGAGCTTTACCGCAGC
TGCCTCGCGCGTTTCGGTGATGACGGTGAAAACCTCTGACACATGCAGCTCCCGGAGACGGTCACAGCTT
GTCTGTAAGCGGATGCCGGGAGCAGACAAGCCCGTCAGGGCGCGTCAGCGGGTGTTGGCGGGTGTCGGGG
CGCAGCCATGACCCAGTCACGTAGCGATAGCGGAGTGTATACTGGCTTAACTATGCGGCATCAGAGCAGA
TTGTACTGAGAGTGCACCATTGCGGTGTGAAATACCGCACAGATGCGTAAGGAGAAAATACCGCATCAGG
CGCTCTTCCGCTTCCTCGCTCACTGACTCGCTGCGCTCGGTCGTTCGGCTGCGGCGAGCGGTATCAGCTC
ACTCAAAGGCGGTAATACGGTTATCCACAGAATCAGGGGATAACGCAGGAAAGAACATGTGAGCAAAAGG
CCAGCAAAAGGCCAGGAACCGTAAAAAGGCCGCGTTGCTGGCGTTTTTCCATAGGCTCCGCCCCCCTGAC
GAGCATCACAAAAATCGACGCTCAAGTCAGAGGTGGCGAAACCCGACAGGACTATAAAGATACCAGGCGT
TTCCCCCTGGAAGCTCCCTCGTGCGCTCTCCTGTTCCGACCCTGCCGCTTACCGGATACCTGTCCGCCTT
TCTCCCTTCGGGAAGCGTGGCGCTTTCTCATAGCTCACGCTGTAGGTATCTCAGTTCGGTGTAGGTCGTT
CGCTCCAAGCTGGGCTGTGTGCACGAACCCCCCGTTCAGCCCGACCGCTGCGCCTTATCCGGTAACTATC
GTCTTGAGTCCAACCCGGTAAGACACGACTTATCGCCACTGGCAGCAGCCACTGGTAACAGGATTAGCAG
AGCGAGGTATGTAGGCGGTGCTACAGAGTTCTTGAAGTGGTGGCCTAACTACGGCTACACTAGAAGGACA
GTATTTGGTATCTGCGCTCTGCTGAAGCCAGTTACCTTCGGAAAAAGAGTTGGTAGCTCTTGATCCGGCA
AACAAACCACCGCTGGTAGCGGTGGTTTTTTTGTTTGCAAGCAGCAGATTACGCGCAGAAAAAAAGGATC
TCAAGAAGATCCTTTGATCTTTTCTACGGGGTCTGACGCTCAGTGGAACGAAAACTCACGTTAAGGGATT
TTGGTCATGAGATTATCAAAAAGGATCTTCACCTAGATCCTTTTAAATTAAAAATGAAGTTTTAAATCAA
TCTAAAGTATATATGAGTAAACTTGGTCTGACAGTTACCAATGCTTAATCAGTGAGGCACCTATCTCAGC
GATCTGTCTATTTCGTTCATCCATAGTTGCCTGACTCCCCGTCGTGTAGATAACTACGATACGGGAGGGC
TTACCATCTGGCCCCAGTGCTGCAATGATACCGCGAGACCCACGCTCACCGGCTCCAGATTTATCAGCAA
TAAACCAGCCAGCCGGAAGGGCCGAGCGCAGAAGTGGTCCTGCAACTTTATCCGCCTCCATCCAGTCTAT
TAATTGTTGCCGGGAAGCTAGAGTAAGTAGTTCGCCAGTTAATAGTTTGCGCAACGTTGTTGCCATTGCT
GCAGGCATCGTGGTGTCACGCTCGTCGTTTGGTATGGCTTCATTCAGCTCCGGTTCCCAACGATCAAGGC
GAGTTACATGATCCCCCATGTTGTGCAAAAAAGCGGTTAGCTCCTTCGGTCCTCCGATCGTTGTCAGAAG
TAAGTTGGCCGCAGTGTTATCACTCATGGTTATGGCAGCACTGCATAATTCTCTTACTGTCATGCCATCC
GTAAGATGCTTTTCTGTGACTGGTGAGTACTCAACCAAGTCATTCTGAGAATAGTGTATGCGGCGACCGA
GTTGCTCTTGCCCGGCGTCAACACGGGATAATACCGCGCCACATAGCAGAACTTTAAAAGTGCTCATCAT
TGGAAAACGTTCTTCGGGGCGAAAACTCTCAAGGATCTTACCGCTGTTGAGATCCAGTTCGATGTAACCC
ACTCGTGCACCCAACTGATCTTCAGCATCTTTTACTTTCACCAGCGTTTCTGGGTGAGCAAAAACAGGAA
GGCAAAATGCCGCAAAAAAGGGAATAAGGGCGACACGGAAATGTTGAATACTCATACTCTTCCTTTTTCA
ATATTATTGAAGCATTTATCAGGGTTATTGTCTCATGAGCGGATACATATTTGAATGTATTTAGAAAAAT
AAACAAATAGGGGTTCCGCGCACATTTCCCCGAAAAGTGCCACCTGACGTCTAAGAAACCATTATTATCA
TGACATTAACCTATAAAAATAGGCGTATCACGAGGCCCTTTCGTCTTCAAAAA
Features (pLannotate 1.2.2; 21 found; start..end, strand, type, name):
     10..38      +  promoter       tet promoter: E. coli promoter for tetracycline efflux protein gene
     86..190     +  CDS            TcR (fragment): tetracycline efflux protein; tet; confers resistance to tetracycline
    213..260     -  terminator     T7 terminator: transcription terminator for bacteriophage T7 RNA polymerase
    268..317     -  CDS            SET1 (fragment): solubility-enhancement tag derived from T7 phage gene 10B
   1114..1251    -  CDS            aplIM (fragment): MTAP_ARTPN - Experimental evidence at protein level: Swiss-Prot protein existence level 1. This methylase recognizes the double-stranded sequence 5'- CTGCAG-3', causes specific methylation on C-4 on both strands, and protects the DNA from cleavage by the AplI endonuclease. From Arthrospira platensis (strain NIES-39 / IAM M-135) (Spirulina platensis).
   1474..1491    -  CDS            thrombin site: thrombin recognition and cleavage site
   1502..1518    -  CDS            capTEV™ (fragment): composite tag for in vivo biotinylation, TEV protease cleavage, and 6xHis tagging
   1537..1559    -  RBS            RBS: efficient ribosome binding site from bacteriophage T7 gene 10 (Olins and Rangwala, 1989)
   1574..1598    -  protein_bind   lac operator: The lac repressor binds to the lac operator to inhibit transcription in E. coli. This inhibition can be relieved by adding lactose or isopropyl-β-D-thiogalactopyranoside (IPTG). lac repressor encoded by lacI
   1599..1617    -  promoter       T7 promoter: promoter for bacteriophage T7 RNA polymerase
   1639..1918    +  CDS            TcR (fragment): tetracycline efflux protein; tet; confers resistance to tetracycline
   1926..2003    +  promoter       lacI promoter: lacI
   2004..3086    +  CDS            lacI: lac repressor; lacI; The lac repressor binds to the lac operator to inhibit transcription in E. coli. This inhibition can be relieved by adding lactose or isopropyl-β-D-thiogalactopyranoside (IPTG).
   3099..3120    +  protein_bind   CAP binding site: CAP binding activates transcription in the presence of cAMP. E. coli catabolite activator protein
   3135..3759    +  CDS            TcR (fragment): tetracycline efflux protein; tet; confers resistance to tetracycline
   4001..4381    -  CDS            YPB1_ECOLX: Protein predicted: Swiss-Prot protein existence level 4. From Escherichia coli.
   4398..4589    +  CDS            rop: Rop protein, which maintains plasmids at low copy number; rop
   4691..4830    +  misc_feature   bom: basis of mobility region from pBR322
   5016..5604    -  rep_origin     ori: high-copy-number ColE1/pMB1/pBR322/pUC origin of replication
   5775..6635    -  CDS            AmpR: β-lactamase; bla; confers resistance to ampicillin, carbenicillin, and related antibiotics
   6636..6740    -  promoter       AmpR promoter: bla
