[The description below was written by a language model from this plasmid's Addgene catalogue record and pLannotate feature annotations shown in this document.]
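Description:
POC1469 is a bacterial expression plasmid built on the Novagen pET15b backbone, about 6.8 kb in total, carrying a truncated form of the M2.BsaI DNA methylase (also called M2.BsaI_2) from B. stearothermophilus 6-55. The coding sequence was inserted between the NdeI and BamHI sites, which places it in frame behind the vector's N-terminal His6 tag and thrombin cleavage site. Expression is driven by a T7 promoter with an adjacent lac operator and the strong T7 gene 10 ribosome binding site, and transcription ends at the T7 terminator. The plasmid also carries lacI with its own promoter, so the cassette is repressed until induced with IPTG in a host that supplies T7 RNA polymerase. The annotation software found only a short stretch of similarity to another cytosine methylase (AplI methylase) within the insert region, consistent with a DNA methyltransferase, and the small hits labelled SET1 and capTEV appear to be partial matches to vector-derived and His-tag sequence rather than separate functional tags.

Propagation in E. coli relies on the pBR322-type ColE1/pMB1 origin together with rop and the bom region, and selection is by ampicillin through the β-lactamase gene and its promoter. The catalogue lists the plasmid as high copy, although rop normally restrains copy number. The scattered tetracycline resistance fragments and tet promoter are nonfunctional pBR322 remnants typical of pET vectors.

The construct is described as a BsaI-associated "non-switchable" methylase, made in work on using DNA methylases to block type IIS restriction enzyme cleavage at selected sites. It would serve to produce His-tagged enzyme for purification, or to methylate DNA in vivo, protecting BsaI recognition sites from digestion. The record does not define the extent of the truncation.
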