Addgene plasmid #213757: POC1469
Purpose: BsaI-associated non-switchable methylase
Depositing lab: Christopher A. O'Callaghan. Depositing organization: University of Oxford. Publication: DNA methylases for site-selective inhibition of type IIS restriction enzyme activity. Flores-Fernandez CN, Lin D, Robins K, O'Callaghan CA. Appl Microbiol Biotechnol. 2024 Jan 25;108(1):174. doi: 10.1007/s00253-024-13015-7. PubMed 38270650.
Backbone
  Vector backbone: pET15b
  Backbone manufacturer: Novagen
  Backbone size w/o insert (bp): 5708
  Total vector size (bp): 6846
  Vector type: Bacterial Expression
Growth in bacteria
  Bacterial resistance: Ampicillin, 100 μg/mL
  Growth temperature: 37°C
  Growth strain: DH5alpha
  Copy number: High Copy
Gene/Insert
  Gene/Insert name: Truncated non-switchable methylase M2.BsaI (alt name: M2.BsaI_2)
  Species: B. stearothermophilus 6-55
  Promoter: T7
  Tag / fusion protein: His6-tag (N terminal on insert)
  Cloning method: Restriction Enzyme; 5′ cloning site NdeI (unknown if destroyed); 3′ cloning site BamHI (unknown if destroyed)
  Sequencing primers: 5′ CTAGCCATATGCTTATCATTAAACACGTGCC; 3′ CTAGGGATCCTTAAATGATAGCTAAGGAGGACAG
Terms and licenses: Academic/Nonprofit Terms; Industry Terms: Not Available to Industry
How to cite: POC1469 was a gift from Christopher A. O'Callaghan (Addgene plasmid # 213757 ; http://n2t.net/addgene:213757 ; RRID:Addgene_213757)
